Addgene plasmid #72124: Plxna3-Fc-His
Purpose: Expresses the extracellular region of the PlexinA3 protein, C-terminally fused to the Fc region of human IgG1 + 6X histidine tag.
Depositing lab: Woj Wojtowicz. Depositing organization: University of California, Berkeley. Publication: An extracellular biochemical screen reveals that FLRTs and Unc5s mediate neuronal subtype recognition in the retina. Visser JJ, Cheng Y, Perry SC, Chastain AB, Parsa B, Masri SS, Ray TA, Kay JN, Wojtowicz WM. Elife. 2015 Dec 3;4. pii: e08149. doi: 10.7554/eLife.08149. PubMed 26633812.
Backbone
  Vector backbone: pCMVi-SV40ori
  Vector type: Mammalian Expression
Growth in bacteria
  Bacterial resistance: Ampicillin, 100 μg/mL
  Growth temperature: 37°C
  Growth strain: DH5alpha
  Copy number: High Copy
Gene/Insert
  Gene/Insert name: Plxna3 (alt names: Plexin A3; Plxa3; Plxn3; Plxn4; PlexA3; SEX; NCBI gene ID 18846; Reference sequence NM_008883.2)
  Species: M. musculus (mouse)
  Insert size (bp): 3653
  Entrez Gene: Plxna3 (a.k.a. PlexA3, Plxa3, Plxn3, Plxn4, SEX, mKIAA4078)
  Promoter: CMV
  Tag / fusion protein: Fc-His (C terminal on backbone)
  Cloning method: Restriction Enzyme; 5′ cloning site NotI (not destroyed); 3′ cloning site SpeI (not destroyed)
  Sequencing primers: 5′ GTCAGAGGTAACTCCCGTTGC; 3′ ATCATGAGGGTGTCCTTG
Terms and licenses: Academic/Nonprofit Terms; Industry Terms: Not Available to Industry
How to cite: Plxna3-Fc-His was a gift from Woj Wojtowicz (Addgene plasmid # 72124 ; http://n2t.net/addgene:72124 ; RRID:Addgene_72124)
