[The description below was written by a language model from this plasmid's Addgene catalogue record and pLannotate feature annotations shown in this document.]
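Description:
Plxna3-Fc-His is a mammalian expression plasmid of about 9.4 kb built on the pCMVi-SV40ori backbone and designed to produce a soluble, tagged form of the mouse Plexin A3 ectodomain. It is maintained in E. coli through a high-copy ColE1/pUC-type origin and selected with ampicillin via the β-lactamase gene. The backbone also carries an f1 phage origin and short remnants of rop, bom and lacZα that are cloning leftovers rather than functional parts. An SV40 enhancer/early promoter region is annotated outside the expression cassette; consistent with the backbone name, it would contain the SV40 origin, which permits episomal amplification in cells expressing large T antigen.

The expression cassette consists of the human CMV immediate early enhancer and promoter followed by CMV intron A, an arrangement commonly used to boost transcript processing and expression. Downstream, a roughly 3.65 kb fragment of mouse Plxna3 encoding the extracellular region was inserted between NotI and SpeI sites, both retained. It lies directly upstream of the backbone-encoded Fc region of human IgG1 and a 6X histidine tag, and the cassette ends with an SV40 polyadenylation signal. The His tag is stated in the catalogue fields but is not separately annotated in the feature table.

Plexin A3 is a coreceptor for class 3 semaphorins involved in axon guidance. The Fc portion allows dimerisation and capture or detection with Fc-binding reagents, and the His tag supports metal-affinity purification. The associated publication indicates use in an extracellular biochemical screen for interactions between neuronal cell-surface proteins in the retina.
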