Features (pLannotate 1.2.2; 14 found; start..end, strand, type, name):
     25..408     +  enhancer       CMV enhancer: human cytomegalovirus immediate early enhancer
    410..609     +  promoter       CMV promoter: human cytomegalovirus (CMV) immediate early promoter
    748..1573    +  intron         CMV intron A: human cytomegalovirus intron A (Chapman et al., 1991)
   1610..5263    +  CDS            Plxna3 (fragment): PLXA3_MOUSE - Experimental evidence at protein level: Swiss-Prot protein existence level 1. Coreceptor for SEMA3A and SEMA3F. Necessary for signaling by class 3 semaphorins and subsequent remodeling of the cytoskeleton. Plays a role in axon guidance in the developing nervous system. Regulates the migration of sympathetic neurons, but not of neural crest precursors. Required for normal dendrite spine morphology in pyramidal neurons. May play a role in regulating semaphorin-mediated programmed cell death in the developing nervous system. Class 3 semaphorins bind to a complex composed of a neurop
   5267..5947    +  CDS            IGHG1 (fragment): IGHG1_HUMAN - Experimental evidence at protein level: Swiss-Prot protein existence level 1. Constant region of immunoglobulin heavy chains. Immunoglobulins, also known as antibodies, are membrane-bound or secreted glycoproteins produced by B lymphocytes. In the recognition phase of humoral immunity, the membrane-bound immunoglobulins serve as receptors which, upon binding of a specific antigen, trigger the clonal expansion and differentiation of B lymphocytes into immunoglobulins- secreting plasma cells. Secreted immunoglobulins mediate the effector phase of humoral immunity, which results in
   5997..6118    +  polyA_signal   SV40 poly(A) signal: SV40 polyadenylation signal
   6327..6915    -  rep_origin     ori: high-copy-number ColE1/pMB1/pBR322/pUC origin of replication
   7086..7946    -  CDS            AmpR: β-lactamase; bla; confers resistance to ampicillin, carbenicillin, and related antibiotics
   7947..8051    -  promoter       AmpR promoter: bla
   8146..8181    +  CDS            rop (fragment): Rop protein, which maintains plasmids at low copy number; rop
   8204..8534    +  promoter       SV40 promoter: SV40 enhancer and early promoter
   8657..8756    +  misc_feature   bom (fragment): basis of mobility region from pBR322
   8784..9212    -  rep_origin     f1 ori (sequence partly withheld): f1 bacteriophage origin of replication; arrow indicates direction of (+) strand synthesis
   9216..9373    -  CDS            lacZα (fragment): LacZα fragment of β-galactosidase; lacZ fragment
>Addgene plasmid #72124 | Plxna3-Fc-His | depositor full sequence | sequence record 131310 | Full Sequence
GTCGAGGTCTCGACGGTATCGATTGACATTGATTATTGACTAGCTAGTTATTAATAGTAATCAATTACGG
GGTCATTAGTTCATAGCCCATATATGGAGTTCCGCGTTACATAACTTACGGTAAATGGCCCGCCTGGCTG
ACCGCCCAACGACCCCCGCCCATTGACGTCAATAATGACGTATGTTCCCATAGTAACGCCAATAGGGACT
TTCCATTGACGTCAATGGGTGGAGTATTTACGGTAAACTGCCCACTTGGCAGTACATCAAGTGTATCATA
TGCCAAGTCCGCCCCCTATTGACGTCAATGACGGTAAATGGCCCGCCTGGCATTATGCCCAGTACATGAC
CTTACGGGACTTTCCTACTTGGCAGTACATCTACGTATTAGTCATCGCTATTACCATGGTGATGCGGTTT
TGGCAGTACACCAATGGGCGTGGATAGCGGTTTGACTCACGGGGATTTCCAAGTCTCCACCCCATTGACG
TCAATGGGAGTTTGTTTTGGCACCAAAATCAACGGGACTTTCCAAAATGTCGTAATAACCCCGCCCCGTT
GACGCAAATGGGCGGTAGGCGTGTACGGTGGGAGGTCTATATAAGCAGAGCTCGTTTAGTGAACCGTCAG
ATCGCCTGGAGACGCCATCCACGCTGTTTTGACCTCCATAGAAGACACCGGGACCGATCCAGCCTCCGCG
GCCGGGAACGGTGCATTGGAACGCGGATTCCCCGTGCCAAGAGTGACGTAAGTACCGCCTATAGACTCTA
TAGGCACACCCCTTTGGCTCTTATGCATGCTATACTGTTTTTGGCTTGGGGCCTATACACCCCCGCTTCC
ATATGCTATAGGTGATGGTATAGCTTAGCCTATAGGTGTGGGTTATTGACCATTATTGACCACTCCCCTA
TTGGTGACGATACTTTCCATTACTAATCCATAACATGGCTCTTTGCCACAACTATCTCTATTGGCTATAT
GCCAATACTCTGTCCTTCAGAGACTGACACGGACTCTGTATTTTTACAGGATGGGGTCCCATTTATTATT
TACAAATTCACATATACAACAACGCCGTCCCCCGTGCCCGCAGTTTTTATTAAACATAGCGTGGGATCTC
CACGCGAATCTCGGGTACGTGTTCCGGACATGGGCTCTTCTCCGGTAGCGGCGGAGCTTCCACATCCGAG
CCCTGGTCCCATGCCTCCAGCGGCTCATGGTCGCTCGGCAGCTCCTTGCTCCTAACAGTGGAGGCCAGAC
TTAGGCACAGCACAATGCCCACCACCACCAGTGTGCCGCACAAGGCCGTGGCGGTAGGGTATGTGTCTGA
AAATGAGCTCGGAGATTGGGCTCGCACCGCTGACGCAGATGGAAGACTTAAGGCAGCGGCAGAAGAAGAT
GCAGGCAGCTGAGTTGTTGTATTCTGATAAGAGTCAGAGGTAACTCCCGTTGCGGTGCTGTTAACGGTGG
AGGGCAGTGTAGTCTGAGCAGTACTCGTTGCTGCCGCGCGCGCCACCAGACATAATAGCTGACAGACTAA
CAGACTGTTCCTTTCCATGGGTCTTTTCTGCAGAAGCTTGAATTCTCGAGGATCCGCGGCCGCGCCACCA
TGCCCACTGTCTGCCTTCTCCCATTGCTATTCTTCACCATAGGAGGGTGCCTGGGTAGCAGCAGGCCATT
TCGTACCTTTGTGGTAACAGATACCACTCTGACTCACCTGGCTGTGCACCGAGTGACTGGGGAGGTGTTT
GTAGGTGCCGTGAATCGAGTTTTCAAGCTGGCTCCAAACCTAACTGAGCTACGGGCCCATGTCACAGGGC
CCATTGAGGACAATGCTCGCTGCTACCCACCTCCTAGCATGCGTGTGTGCTCCCACCGCCTGGTGCCTGT
GGACAATGTGAACAAGCTGCTCCTCATAGACTATGCAGCCCGTCGTTTGGTAGCTTGTGGCAGCATCTGG
CAGGGCATCTGCCAGTTCCTGCGTCTGGATGACCTCTTCAAGTTGGGTGAGCCCCACCATCGCAAGGAGC
ACTATCTGTCAGGGGCCCAGGAGCCTGATTCCATGGCTGGCGTCATTGTTGAACAGGTCCAGGGGCCTAG
CAAGTTGTTTGTGGGCACCGCTGTTGATGGCAAGTCTGAGTACTTTCCCACCTTGAGTTCCCGTAAGCTC
ATCGACGATGAGGACAGTGGAGATATGTTCAGTCTGGTGTACCAGGATGAGTTTGTCTCTTCTCAGATCA
AGATCCCTTCAGACACATTGTCCTTGTACCCTGCCTTTGACATCTACTACATATATGGCTTTGTCAGTGC
CTCCTTCGTGTACTTCTTAACGTTGCAGCTGGACACCCAGCAGACGCTGTTGGATACAGCAGGCGAGAAA
TTCTTCACATCCAAGATCGTGCGCATGTGTGCAGGGGACTCAGAGTTCTACTCTTATGTAGAGTTCCCTA
TTGGCTGCTCCTGGCGTGGTGTGGAGTACCGCTTGGTGCAGAGTGCCCATCTGGCCAAGCCAGGCCTGCT
ATTGGCCCAGGCTCTGGGTGTGCCAGCCGACGAGGATGTCCTCTTCACCATCTTCTCTCAGGGCCAGAAG
AACAGAGCCAACCCACCTCGGCAGACCATCCTTTGCCTTTTCACCCTCAGCAGCATTAATGCCCACATCC
GGCGCCGAATCCAATCGTGCTACCGTGGAGAGGGCACGCTGGCCCTACCCTGGCTACTGAATAAGGAGCT
GCCCTGCATCAACACCCCTCTGCAGATCAATGGAAACTTCTGTGGGTTAGTGTTGAATCAACCATTGGGT
GGCCTACACGTGATTGAGGGGCTACCCTTGCTGGCTGACAGCACTGATGGCATGGCCAGTGTGGCTGCCT
ACACCTACCACCAGCATTCTGTGGTTTTCATCGGTACACGCAGCGGTAATTTGAAGAAGGTGCGGGTCGA
TGGCTCTCAGGATGCCCAGCTATATGAAACGGTCTCTGTGGTGCAGGGCAGCCCCATACTTCGAGACCTG
CTCTTCAGCCCTGACCACCGACACATCTACCTCCTGAGTGAGAAGCAGGTGAGCCAACTCCCGGTGGAGA
CCTGTGAGCAGTATCTGAGCTGTGCTGCATGCCTGGGCTCAGGGGACCCACACTGTGGTTGGTGTGTGCT
ACAGCACAGGTGCTGCCGTGAAGGGGCCTGTCCAGGTGCCTCTGCCCCACATGGCTTTGCAGAAGAGCTG
AGCAAATGTATACAGGTGCGGGTCCGTCCCAATAATGTGTCAGTGACATCCTCTGGGGTGCAGCTGACCG
TAGCCATGCGCAACGTGCCAGACCTCAGTGTGGGTGTGAGCTGTTCCTTTGAGGAGGTGACTGAAAGTGA
GGCTATTCTGCTGCCCTCTGGAGAGTTACGATGTCCTTCACCATCCCTTCAGGAGCTCCAGACACTTACC
AGAGGGCATGGGGCCACTCATACTGTGCGGCTTCAGCTGCTCTCCATGGAGACTGGTGTGAGGTTTGCTG
GGGTTGACTTTGTCTTCTACAACTGCAGTGCCCTCCAGTCGTGTATGTCCTGTGTTGGCAGCCCTTACCC
CTGCCACTGGTGTAAGTACCGTCATGTGTGTACCAGCCACCCACACGAGTGCTCTTTCCAGGAGGGCAGG
GTCCACAGCCCTGAGGGCTGCCCTGAGATCCTGCCTCAAGGGGACCTCTTGATTCCTGTGGGTGTCATGC
AGCCTCTAACTCTGCGGGCTAAGAACCTGCCACAGCCTCAGTCCGGACAGAAGAATTATGAATGCGTGGT
CCGTGTACAGGGACGGCAACATCGGGTACCTGCAGTGCGCTTTAACAGCAGCAGTGTGCAGTGCCAGAAT
GCCTCGTACTTCTATGAAGGTGATGAGTTTGGTGACACCGAACTGGACTTCTCTGTGGTTTGGGATGGAG
ATTTCCCCATTGATAAGCCTCCTAGCTTCCGAGCCCTTCTTTACAAGTGCTGGGCTCAGCGGCCTAGCTG
TGGCCTCTGCCTCAAGGCTGATCCCCGATTCAACTGTGGCTGGTGCATCTCAGAGCACAGGTGCCAGCTG
AGGGCTCACTGCCCAGCTCCCAAAAGTAACTGGATGCACCCAAGCCAGAAGGGTGCCCGATGCAGCCATC
CCCGAATCACCCAGATTCATCCACTTACAGGACCCAAGGAGGGTGGCACCCGGGTCACCATTGTGGGTGA
GAACCTGGGCCTCACTTCCCGTGAGGTTGGCCTTCGAGTAGCTGGTGTACGTTGCAACTCCATTCCCACC
GAATATGTCAGTGCTGAAAGGATCGTATGTGAGATGGAGGAATCGCTGGTGCCCAGCCCACCACCTGGGC
CTGCTGAGCTCTGTGTAGGGGATTGTTCTGCTGACTTCCGCACACAGTCCCAGCAACTCTACAGCTTTGT
GACCCCTACATTTGACCGTGTGAGTCCCTCTCGGGGCCCAGCTTCTGGAGGCACTCGGCTTACCATCTCT
GGAATTTCTCTGGATGCCGGCAGCAGGGTCACAGTGATTATAAGAGATGGCGAGTGCCAGTTTGTGAGGA
GAGATGCCGAGGCAATCGTGTGTATCTCACCTGTCTCCACCCTGGGCCCCAGTCAGAGCCCTATCACCCT
TGCCATCGATCATGCCAACATCTCCAACACTGGAGTCATCTATACCTACACCCAGGACCCTACGGTCACA
CACCTTGAGCCCACCTGGAGCATCATCAATGGAAGCACCTCCATCACTGTGAGTGGAACCCATCTGCTGA
CAGTTCAAGAACCCCGTGTACGAGCCAAGTACCGTGGTATTGAGACCACTAACACATGCCAGGTGATCAA
CGACACTGCAATGCTATGTAAGGCCCCTGGCATCTTCCTTGGGCACCCTCAGCCTCGGGCCCAAGGCGAG
CACCCTGACGAGTTTGGCTTCTTGCTGGACCACGTGCAGGCAGCCCGCTCCCTCAACCGTTCTTCCTTCA
CCTACTACCCTGATCCCAGCTTTGAACCACTTGGGCCCTCTGGTGTGCTAGATGTCAAACCTGGTTCACA
TGTTGTATTGAAGGGCAAGAACCTGATCCCTGCTGCAGCTGGCAGCTCCCGCCTCAACTACACAGTGTTG
ATTGGAGGACAGCCATGTGCACTAACTGTCTCAGATACTCAACTTCTGTGTGATTCCCCAAGCCAGACAG
GCCGGCAGCCTGTTATGGTGCTGGTGGGTGGCCTGGAGTTCTGGTTGGGCACGCTGCACATCACTGCTGA
TCGGGCACTGACTAGTGACAAAACTCACACATGCCCACCGTGCCCAGCACCTGAACTCCTGGGGGGACCG
TCAGTCTTCCTCTTCCCCCCAAAACCCAAGGACACCCTCATGATCTCCCGGACCCCTGAGGTCACATGCG
TGGTGGTGGACGTGAGCCACGAAGACCCTGAGGTCAAGTTCAACTGGTACGTGGACGGCGTGGAGGTGCA
TAATGCCAAGACAAAGCCGCGGGAGGAGCAGTACAACAGCACGTACCGTGTGGTCAGCGTCCTCACCGTC
CTGCACCAGGACTGGCTGAATGGCAAGGAGTACAAGTGCAAGGTCTCCAACAAAGCCCTCCCAGCCCCCA
TCGAGAAAACCATCTCCAAAGCCAAAGGGCAGCCCCGAGAACCACAGGTGTATACCCTGCCCCCATCCCG
GGATGAGCTGACCAAGAACCAGGTCAGCCTGACCTGCCTGGTCAAAGGCTTCTATCCCAGCGACATCGCC
GTGGAGTGGGAGAGCAATGGGCAGCCGGAGAACAACTACAAGACCACGCCTCCCGTGCTGGACTCCGACG
GCTCCTTCTTCCTCTACAGCAAGCTCACCGTGGACAAGAGCAGGTGGCAGCAGGGGAACGTCTTCTCATG
CTCCGTGATGCATGAGGCTCTGCACAACCACTACACGCAGAAGAGCCTCTCCCTGTCTCCGGGTAAAGGC
GGCCATCATCACCATCACCATTAATCTAGAGATCTTATTAAAGCAGAACTTGTTTATTGCAGCTTATAAT
GGTTACAAATAAAGCAATAGCATCACAAATTTCACAAATAAAGCATTTTTTTCACTGCATTCTAGTTGTG
GTTTGTCCAAACTCATCAATGTATCTTATCATGTCTGGTCGACTCTAGCTAGACTCTTCCGCTTCCTCGC
TCACTGACTCGCTGCGCTCGGTCGTTCGGCTGCGGCGAGCGGTATCAGCTCACTCAAAGGCGGTAATACG
GTTATCCACAGAATCAGGGGATAACGCAGGAAAGAACATGTGAGCAAAAGGCCAGCAAAAGGCCAGGAAC
CGTAAAAAGGCCGCGTTGCTGGCGTTTTTCCATAGGCTCCGCCCCCCTGACGAGCATCACAAAAATCGAC
GCTCAAGTCAGAGGTGGCGAAACCCGACAGGACTATAAAGATACCAGGCGTTTCCCCCTGGAAGCTCCCT
CGTGCGCTCTCCTGTTCCGACCCTGCCGCTTACCGGATACCTGTCCGCCTTTCTCCCTTCGGGAAGCGTG
GCGCTTTCTCATAGCTCACGCTGTAGGTATCTCAGTTCGGTGTAGGTCGTTCGCTCCAAGCTGGGCTGTG
TGCACGAACCCCCCGTTCAGCCCGACCGCTGCGCCTTATCCGGTAACTATCGTCTTGAGTCCAACCCGGT
AAGACACGACTTATCGCCACTGGCAGCAGCCACTGGTAACAGGATTAGCAGAGCGAGGTATGTAGGCGGT
GCTACAGAGTTCTTGAAGTGGTGGCCTAACTACGGCTACACTAGAAGAACAGTATTTGGTATCTGCGCTC
TGCTGAAGCCAGTTACCTTCGGAAAAAGAGTTGGTAGCTCTTGATCCGGCAAACAAACCACCGCTGGTAG
CGGTGGTTTTTTTGTTTGCAAGCAGCAGATTACGCGCAGAAAAAAAGGATCTCAAGAAGATCCTTTGATC
TTTTCTACGGGGTCTGACGCTCAGTGGAACGAAAACTCACGTTAAGGGATTTTGGTCATGAGATTATCAA
AAAGGATCTTCACCTAGATCCTTTTAAATTAAAAATGAAGTTTTAAATCAATCTAAAGTATATATGAGTA
AACTTGGTCTGACAGTTACCAATGCTTAATCAGTGAGGCACCTATCTCAGCGATCTGTCTATTTCGTTCA
TCCATAGTTGCCTGACTCCCCGTCGTGTAGATAACTACGATACGGGAGGGCTTACCATCTGGCCCCAGTG
CTGCAATGATACCGCGAGACCCACGCTCACCGGCTCCAGATTTATCAGCAATAAACCAGCCAGCCGGAAG
GGCCGAGCGCAGAAGTGGTCCTGCAACTTTATCCGCCTCCATCCAGTCTATTAATTGTTGCCGGGAAGCT
AGAGTAAGTAGTTCGCCAGTTAATAGTTTGCGCAACGTTGTTGCCATTGCTACAGGCATCGTGGTGTCAC
GCTCGTCGTTTGGTATGGCTTCATTCAGCTCCGGTTCCCAACGATCAAGGCGAGTTACATGATCCCCCAT
GTTGTGCAAAAAAGCGGTTAGCTCCTTCGGTCCTCCGATCGTTGTCAGAAGTAAGTTGGCCGCAGTGTTA
TCACTCATGGTTATGGCAGCACTGCATAATTCTCTTACTGTCATGCCATCCGTAAGATGCTTTTCTGTGA
CTGGTGAGTACTCAACCAAGTCATTCTGAGAATAGTGTATGCGGCGACCGAGTTGCTCTTGCCCGGCGTC
AATACGGGATAATACCGCGCCACATAGCAGAACTTTAAAAGTGCTCATCATTGGAAAACGTTCTTCGGGG
CGAAAACTCTCAAGGATCTTACCGCTGTTGAGATCCAGTTCGATGTAACCCACTCGTGCACCCAACTGAT
CTTCAGCATCTTTTACTTTCACCAGCGTTTCTGGGTGAGCAAAAACAGGAAGGCAAAATGCCGCAAAAAA
GGGAATAAGGGCGACACGGAAATGTTGAATACTCATACTCTTCCTTTTTCAATATTATTGAAGCATTTAT
CAGGGTTATTGTCTCATGAGCGGATACATATTTGAATGTATTTAGAAAAATAAACAAATAGGGGTTCCGC
GCACATTTCCCCGAAAAGTGCCACCTGACGTCTAAGAAACCATTATTATCATGACATTAACCTATAAAAA
TAGGCGTATCACGAGGCCCTTTCGTCTCGCGCGTTTCGGTGATGACGGTGAAAACCTCTGACACATGCAG
CTCCCGGAGGAATGTGTGTCAGTTAGGGTGTGGAAAGTCCCCAGGCTCCCCAGGCAGGCAGAAGTATGCA
AAGCATGCATCTCAATTAGTCAGCAACCAGGTGTGGAAAGTCCCCAGGCTCCCCAGCAGGCAGAAGTATG
CAAAGCATGCATCTCAATTAGTCAGCAACCATAGTCCCGCCCCTAACTCCGCCCATCCCGCCCCTAACTC
CGCCCAGTTCCGCCCATTCTCCGCCCCATGGCTGACTAATTTTTTTTATTTATGCAGAGGCCGAGGCCGC
CTCTGCCTCTGAGCTATTCCAGAAGTAGTGAGGAGGCTTTTTTGGAGGCCTAGGCTTTTGCAAAAAGCTC
CCGGGAGCTTGTATATCCATTTTCGTCCCGGAGACGGTCACAGCTTGTCTGTAAGCGGATGCCGGGAGCA
GACAAGCCCGTCAGGGCGCGTCAGCGGGTGTTGGCGGGTGTCGGGGCTGGCTTAACTATGCGGCATCAGA
GCAGATTGTACTGAGAGTGCACCATATGCGGTGTGAAATACCGCACAGATGCGTAAGGAGAAAATACCGC
ATCAGGAAATTGTAAGCGTTAATATTTTGTTAAAATTCGCGTTAAATTTTTGTTAAATCAGCTCATTTTT
TAACCAATAGGCCGAAATCGGCAAAATCCCTTATAAATCAAAAGAATAGACCGAGATAGGGT
[37 nt withheld, positions 8883-8919]
AAAGAACGTGGACTCCAACGTCAAAGG
[49 nt withheld, positions 8947-8995]
T
[91 nt withheld, positions 8997-9087]
G
[124 nt withheld, positions 9089-9212]
CCATTCGCCATTCAGGCTGCGCAACTGTTGGGAAGGGCGATCGGTGCGGGCCTCTTCGCTATTACGCCAG
CTGGCGAAAGGGGGATGTGCTGCAAGGCGATTAAGTTGGGTAACGCCAGGGTTTTCCCAGTCACGACGTT
GTAAAACGACGGCCAGTGAATT
