>Addgene plasmid #72124 | Plxna3-Fc-His | addgene partial sequence | sequence record 139263 | pMRB101-F 5'-aagatgcaggcagctgagtt-3'
ACGGTGGAGGGCAGTGTAGTCTGAGCAGTACTCGTTGCTGCCGCGCGCGCCACCAGACATAATAGCTGAC
AGACTAACAGACTGTTCCTTTCCATGGGTCTTTTCTGCAGAAGCTTGAATTCTCGAGGATCCGCGGCCGC
GCCACCATGCCCACTGTCTGCCTTCTCCCATTGCTATTCTTCACCATAGGAGGGTGCCTGGGTAGCAGCA
GGCCATTTCGTACCTTTGTGGTAACAGATACCACTCTGACTCACCTGGCTGTGCACCGAGTGACTGGGGA
GGTGTTTGTAGGTGCCGTGAATCGAGTTTTCAAGCTGGCTCCAAACCTAACTGAGCTACGGGCCCATGTC
ACAGGGCCCATTGAGGACAATGCTCGCTGCTACCCACCTCCTAGCATGCGTGTGTGCTCCCACCGCCTGG
TGCCTGTGGACAATGTGAACAAGCTGCTCCTCATAGACTATGCAGCCCGTCGTTTGGTAGCTTGTGGCAG
CATCTGGCAGGGCATCTGCCAGTTCCTGCGTCTGGATGACCTCTTCAAGTTGGGTGAGCCCCACCATCGC
AAGGAGCACTATCTGTCAGGGGCCCAGGAGCCTGATTCCATGGCTGGCGTCATTGTTGAACAGGTCCAGG
GGCCTAGCAAGTTGTTTGTGGGCACCGCTGTTGATGGCAAGTCTGAGTACTTTCCCACCTTGAGTTCCCG
TAAGCTCATCGACGATGAGGACAGTGGAGATATGTTCAGTCTGGTGTACCAGGATGAGTTTGTCTCTTCT
CAGATCAAGATCCCTTCAGACACATTGTCCTTGTACCCTGCCTTTGACATCTACTACATATATGGCTTTG
TCAGTG
