>Addgene plasmid #72124 | Plxna3-Fc-His | addgene partial sequence | sequence record 139264 | SV40pA-R 5'-GAAATTTGTGATGCTATTGC-3'
GTTCTGCTTTAATAAGATCTCTAGATTAATGGTGATGGTGATGATGGCCGCCTTTACCCGGAGACAGGGA
GAGGCTCTTCTGCGTGTAGTGGTTGTGCAGAGCCTCATGCATCACGGAGCATGAGAAGACGTTCCCCTGC
TGCCACCTGCTCTTGTCCACGGTGAGCTTGCTGTAGAGGAAGAAGGAGCCGTCGGAGTCCAGCACGGGAG
GCGTGGTCTTGTAGTTGTTCTCCGGCTGCCCATTGCTCTCCCACTCCACGGCGATGTCGCTGGGATAGAA
GCCTTTGACCAGGCAGGTCAGGCTGACCTGGTTCTTGGTCAGCTCATCCCGGGATGGGGGCAGGGTATAC
ACCTGTGGTTCTCGGGGCTGCCCTTTGGCTTTGGAGATGGTTTTCTCGATGGGGGCTGGGAGGGCTTTGT
TGGAGACCTTGCACTTGTACTCCTTGCCATTCAGCCAGTCCTGGTGCAGGACGGTGAGGACGCTGACCAC
ACGGTACGTGCTGTTGTACTGCTCCTCCCGCGGCTTTGTCTTGGCATTATGCACCTCCACGCCGTCCACG
TACCAGTTGAACTTGACCTCAGGGTCTTCGTGGCTCACGTCCACCACCACGCATGTGACCTCAGGGGTCC
GGGAGATCATGAGGGTGTCCTTGGGTTTTGGGGGGAAGAGGAAGACTGACGGTCCCCCCAGGAGTTCAGG
TGCTGGGCACGGTGGGCATGTGTGAGTTTTGTCACTAGTCAGTGCCCGATCAGCAGTGATGTGCAGCGTG
CCCAACCAGAACTCCAGGCCACCCACCAGCACCATAACAGGCTGCCGGCCTGTCTGGCTTGGG
